>Addgene plasmid #139423 | pPEE44 | addgene full sequence | sequence record 313810 | Addgene NGS Result
GTGGCACTTTTCGGGGAAATGTGCGCGGAACCCCTATTTGTTTATTTTTCTAAATACATTCAAATATGTA
TCCGCTCATGAGACAATAACCCTGATAAATGCTTCAATAATATTGAAAAAGGAAGAGTATGAGTATTCAA
CATTTCCGTGTCGCCCTTATTCCCTTTTTTGCGGCATTTTGCCTTCCTGTTTTTGCTCACCCAGAAACGC
TGGTGAAAGTAAAAGATGCTGAAGATCAGTTGGGTGCACGAGTGGGTTACATCGAACTGGATCTCAACAG
CGGTAAGATCCTTGAGAGTTTTCGCCCCGAAGAACGTTTTCCAATGATGAGCACTTTTAAAGTTCTGCTA
TGTGGCGCGGTATTATCCCGTATTGACGCCGGGCAAGAGCAACTCGGTCGCCGCATACACTATTCTCAGA
ATGACTTGGTTGAGTACTCACCAGTCACAGAAAAGCATCTTACGGATGGCATGACAGTAAGAGAATTATG
CAGTGCTGCCATAACCATGAGTGATAACACTGCGGCCAACTTACTTCTGACAACGATCGGAGGACCGAAG
GAGCTAACCGCTTTTTTGCACAACATGGGGGATCATGTAACTCGCCTTGATCGTTGGGAACCGGAGCTGA
ATGAAGCCATACCAAACGACGAGCGTGACACCACGATGCCTGTAGCAATGGCAACAACGTTGCGCAAACT
ATTAACTGGCGAACTACTTACTCTAGCTTCCCGGCAACAATTAATAGACTGGATGGAGGCGGATAAAGTT
GCAGGACCACTTCTGCGCTCGGCCCTTCCGGCTGGCTGGTTTATTGCTGATAAATCTGGAGCCGGTGAGC
GTGGGTCTCGCGGTATCATTGCAGCACTGGGGCCAGATGGTAAGCCCTCCCGTATCGTAGTTATCTACAC
GACGGGGAGTCAGGCAACTATGGATGAACGAAATAGACAGATCGCTGAGATAGGTGCCTCACTGATTAAG
CATTGGTAACTGTCAGACCAAGTTTACTCATATATACTTTAGATTGATTTAAAACTTCATTTTTAATTTA
AAAGGATCTAGGTGAAGATCCTTTTTGATAATCTCATGACCAAAATCCCTTAACGTGAGTTTTCGTTCCA
CTGAGCGTCAGACCCCGTAGAAAAGATCAAAGGATCTTCTTGAGATCCTTTTTTTCTGCGCGTAATCTGC
TGCTTGCAAACAAAAAAACCACCGCTACCAGCGGTGGTTTGTTTGCCGGATCAAGAGCTACCAACTCTTT
TTCCGAAGGTAACTGGCTTCAGCAGAGCGCAGATACCAAATACTGTTCTTCTAGTGTAGCCGTAGTTAGG
CCACCACTTCAAGAACTCTGTAGCACCGCCTACATACCTCGCTCTGCTAATCCTGTTACCAGTGGCTGCT
GCCAGTGGCGATAAGTCGTGTCTTACCGGGTTGGACTCAAGACGATAGTTACCGGATAAGGCGCAGCGGT
CGGGCTGAACGGGGGGTTCGTGCACACAGCCCAGCTTGGAGCGAACGACCTACACCGAACTGAGATACCT
ACAGCGTGAGCTATGAGAAAGCGCCACGCTTCCCGAAGGGAGAAAGGCGGACAGGTATCCGGTAAGCGGC
AGGGTCGGAACAGGAGAGCGCACGAGGGAGCTTCCAGGGGGAAACGCCTGGTATCTTTATAGTCCTGTCG
GGTTTCGCCACCTCTGACTTGAGCGTCGATTTTTGTGATGCTCGTCAGGGGGGCGGAGCCTATGGAAAAA
CGCCAGCAACGCGGCCTTTTTACGGTTCCTGGCCTTTTGCTGGCCTTTTGCTCACATGTTCTTTCCTGCG
TTATCCCCTGATTCTGTGGATAACCGTATTACCGCCTTTGAGTGAGCTGATACCGCTCGCCGCAGCCGAA
CGACCGAGCGCAGCGAGTCAGTGAGCGAGGAAGCGGAAGAGCGCCCAATACGCAAACCGCCTCTCCCCGC
GCGTTGGCCGATTCATTAATGCAGCTGGCACGACAGGTTTCCCGACTGGAAAGCGGGCAGTGAGCGCAAC
GCAATTAATGTGAGTTAGCTCACTCATTAGGCACCCCAGGCTTTACACTTTATGCTTCCGGCTCGTATGT
TGTGTGGAATTGTGAGCGGATAACAATTTCACACAGGAAACAGCTATGACCATGATTACGCCAAGCGCGC
AATTAACCCTCACTAAAGGGAACAAAAGCTGGAGCTCCACCGCGGTGGCGGCCGCTCTAGATGGTCTCCA
AGGGCGAGGAGACCACTATGGGCGTTATCAAGCCCGACATGAAGATCAAGCTCAAGATGGAGGGCAACGT
CAACGGCCACGCCTTCGTCATCGAGGGCGAGGGCGAGGGCAAGCCCTACGACGGCACCAACACCATCAAC
CTCGAGGTCAAGGAGGGTGCCCCCCTCCCCTTCTCCTACGACATTCTCACCACCGCCTTCGCCTACGGCA
ACAGGGCCTTCACCAAGTACCCCGACGACATCCCCAACTACTTCAAGCAGTCCTTCCCCGAGGGCTACTC
TTGGGAGCGTACCATGACCTTCGAGGACAAGGGCATCGTCAAGGTCAAGTCCGACATCTCCATGGAGGAG
GACTCCTTCATCTACGAGATCCACCTCAAGGGCGAGAACTTCCCCCCCAACGGCCCCGTCATGCAGAAGA
AGACCACCGGCTGGGACGCCTCCACCGAGAGGATGTACGTCCGTGACGGCGTCCTCAAGGGCGACGTCAA
GCACAAGGCGGCCGCCATTCTATGCTATACGGTACAAGATTGTGGCTACTATGCAAGCTCCATAGCGAAT
GATCTTACACTGACCTTGTCGACCGTTCTGAATGATTAACAATGGTCGCAAGTGTGGTTGACCCACCTGC
GGGCGCTTCTTAACTATCTATCATCGGTATGTCAAGTATCACACCCTTTAAACAAAAGAATAAGAGCATA
ATACAGCAGTCTCATCATGGCAACCCTTCGCGCAATGTACAAAAAGCAGCCAGAAGCCCCCACGCACAAG
CAATAATGTCGTGTTCTACCCTGCCATGAACAAGCGTCATGGCCATTAGCGAACGCCCCAATATTCAGCC
CCATTCGCCAAGCAAGTTGCCTCGCCCCCTTCCCAGAAGATCATGGGCATCTCGTCTTCTTCTAATTTCG
CATTTTGTGAAGCTCCATTCATGCACGTCGGCTTCTGGACGACTCTTATCATATGCATTGGCCTGCTCGG
TGTGAGGATGAGCCACTCCCACATGTTTAGACGGCAGGGGCCTCTTGCCACCCGTTGAATTTTTGGTGCG
AAGACGTGCCTGGGAACGACCTCCACTTTAAATTTCTCCGTTGTTGCGGTCGCTCCATCCTCCTCACATT
TCTTGCCTCCTAAGTCCCATGTGCCACACTCGGTGAAAAACGGAGTTTGATACGGATGAAATTTCCAGTG
AGCTTTTCACATTCTGGAGGTTTCGAAAAAAATTGTGGGATTTTCTGAATTAATCCGAGAATCCGCCCTG
CCCATCAACCGGAAAGAATTAAATCCCTCGCACATTCCTTTCTCCCACCACCTTCTTTATCTCTACATTC
TTTAACCAAAACACCTAGGTGAGTACCCAAAGTCTTTTGACACCTTTGAAAATCCGCGCCAGTCGTAGGG
CACGTAAAACAATTCTCGCTGGTGGCTTCTGCAGGTGAAGTCGGGGCAGAGTGGAGCTGAGCATGGTCGA
CCACCCACATCATTCTGTCTTGTTTTTGGCGATGTCTTCCATGCTTTTGCCCTCATCTGTTGCGTCGACT
GCAGAGTACTGTTTTGCCACTACTGAGCTCAACATGGGCTTGTGTGTGGTGAAGAAAAAAATTTGGTGGC
TCTTGAAAATTTTCAACCCATCGGATACATGCCCTTCCAACTCACAACGCCCTAACACTTTATTGTCCTA
TCATTGCCTCTTCGCACATGCTAACGATCTCCACAGAAAACTTCAAAATGCCTCAATCCTGGGAAGAACT
GGCCGCTGATAAGCGCGCCCGCCTCGCAAAAACCATCCCTGATGAATGGAAAGTCCAGACGCTGCCTGCG
GAAGACAGCGTTATTGATTTCCCAAAGAAATCGGGGATCCTTTCAGAGGCCGAACTGAAGATCACAGAGG
CCTCCGCTGCAGATCTTGTGTCCAAGCTGGCGGCCGGAGAGTTGACCTCGGTGGAAGTTACGCTAGCATT
CTGTAAACGGGCAGCAATCGCCCAGCAGTTAACAAACTGCGCCCACGAGTTCTTCCCTGACGCCGCTCTC
GCGCAGGCAAGGGAACTCGATGAATACTACGCAAAGCACAAGAGACCCGTTGGTCCACTCCATGGCCTCC
CCATCTCTCTCAAAGACCAGCTTCGAGTCAAGGGCTACGAAACATCAATGGGCTACATCTCATGGCTAAA
CAAGTACGACGAAGGGGACTCGGTTCTGACAACCATGCTCCGCAAAGCCGGTGCCGTCTTCTACGTCAAG
ACCTCTGTCCCGCAGACCCTGATGGTCTGCGAGACAGTCAACAACATCATCGGGCGCACCGTCAACCCAC
GCAACAAGAACTGGTCGTGCGGCGGCAGTTCCGGTGGTGAGGGTGCGATCGTTGGGATTCGTGGTGGCGT
CATCGGTGTAGGAACGGATATCGGTGGCTCGATTCGAGTGCCGGCCGCGTTCAACTTCCTGTACGGTCTA
AGGCCGAGTCATGGGCGGCTGCCGTATGCAAAGATGGCGAACAGCATGGAGGGTCAGGAGACGGTGCACA
GCGTTGTCGGGCCGATTACGCACTCTGTTGAGGACCTCCGCCTCTTCACCAAATCCGTCCTCGGTCAGGA
GCCATGGAAATACGACTCCAAGGTCATCCCCATGCCCTGGCGCCAGTCCGAGTCGGACATTATTGCCTCC
AAGATCAAGAACGGCGGGCTCAATATCGGCTACTACAACTTCGACGGCAATGTCCTTCCACACCCTCCTA
TCCTGCGCGGCGTGGAAACCACCGTCGCCGCACTCGCCAAAGCCGGTCACACCGTGACCCCGTGGACGCC
ATACAAGCACGATTTCGGCCACGATCTCATCTCCCATATCTACGCGGCTGACGGCAGCGCCGACGTAATG
CGCGATATCAGTGCATCCGGCGAGCCGGCGATTCCAAATATCAAAGACCTACTGAACCCGAACATCAAAG
CTGTTAACATGAACGAGCTCTGGGACACGCATCTCCAGAAGTGGAATTACCAGATGGAGTACCTTGAGAA
ATGGCGGGAGGCTGAAGAAAAGGCCGGGAAGGAACTGGACGCCATCATCGCGCCGATTACGCCTACCGCT
GCGGTACGGCATGACCAGTTCCGGTACTATGGGTATGCCTCTGTGATCAACCTGCTGGATTTCACGAGCG
TGGTTGTTCCGGTTACCTTTGCGGATAAGAACATCGATAAGAAGAATGAGAGTTTCAAGGCGGTTAGTGA
GCTTGATGCCCTCGTGCAGGAAGAGTATGATCCGGAGGCGTACCATGGGGCACCGGTTGCAGTGCAGGTT
ATCGGACGGAGACTCAGTGAAGAGAGGACGTTGGCGATTGCAGAGGAAGTGGGGAAGTTGCTGGGAAATG
TGGTGACTCCATAGAAGGTTGAGCGCGTAATAGTGGGTTGGTCTTGTCTCTATCCATTCATCTGTGAGAC
ATACTGATTTCAACTTTTTCATCAGATAATAAGGATGGTGTGAGATAAGCAAGGCTGGGTTATGAGGTTT
GGGACTAGATGGTGTTTCGCGTCTAAAGGTGAGTCTTCGTTGGTTCAATCACATTGATCTGATCGCTGAT
CAATTGTCAGCCTCTGAATGTGCTCTTGAAGAAAATGGTTGTCTGTAAGAATCCAGAACCAAAAACGGTC
ATTTCAAGTATGTATCCTCCGTGAAGTTCCTTTAGCTCTTGCTAATATTGGACTTTAGCGTGCTTTAGCC
AAAGACAGGGTCGCGAGGTTAAGAGGATGGGCCAGGAAAAATCTAAGTTAGATTTGTCACACAAAGAAAA
AGATTGTCTCAGTTTTGGTTTTGTTTGGTTTGATTTATGCATAGGAAATATTTATGATCGAAATCACTCA
TTTCCTGCTTCGTAAATATCATCTACTATATGCTTCGTAAATGTCCATCTCCTACATATTGTGGATATGA
TAAATGCAATCCTCTCGTCTACACTCTCGGCTTATGCCTTTGTCTTCTTTGCGCTCCTTTTAGCCTTCTT
TTTATTCCTAGTCTTCAAGCCCATCACCGCCTTCGCCTACGGCAACAGGGCCTTCACCAAGTACCCCGAC
GACATCCCCAACTACTTCAAGCAGTCCTTCCCCGAGGGCTACTCTTGGGAGCGTACCATGACCTTCGAGG
ACAAGGGCATCGTCAAGGTCAAGTCCGACATCTCCATGGAGGAGGACTCCTTCATCTACGAGATCCACCT
CAAGGGCGAGAACTTCCCCCCCAACGGCCCCGTCATGCAGAAGAAGACCACCGGCTGGGACGCCTCCACC
GAGAGGATGTACGTCCGTGACGGCGTCCTCAAGGGCGACGTCAAGCACAAGCTCCTCCTCGAGGGCGGCG
GCCACCACCGTGTTGACTTCAAGACCATCTACAGGGCCAAGAAGGCCGTCAAGCTCCCCGACTACCACTT
CGTCGACCACCGTATCGAGATCCTCAACCACGACAAGGACTACAACAAGGTCACCGTTTACGAGTCCGCC
GTCGCCCGTAACTCCACCGACGGCATGGACGAGCTCTACAAGAATTCGATATCAAGCTTATCGATACCGT
CGACCTCGAGGGGGGGCCCGGTACCCAATTCGCCCTATAGTGAGTCGTATTACGCGCGCTCACTGGCCGT
CGTTTTACAACGTCGTGACTGGGAAAACCCTGGCGTTACCCAACTTAATCGCCTTGCAGCACATCCCCCT
TTCGCCAGCTGGCGTAATAGCGAAGAGGCCCGCACCGATCGCCCTTCCCAACAGTTGCGCAGCCTGAATG
GCGAATGGAAATTGTAAGCGTTAATATTTTGTTAAAATTCGCGTTAAATTTTTGTTAAATCAGCTCATTT
TTTTAACCAATAGGCCGAAATCGGCAAAATCCCTTATAAATCAAAAGAATAGACCGAGATAGGGT
[37 nt withheld, positions 7136-7172]
AAAGAACGTGGACTCCAACGTCAAAGG
[49 nt withheld, positions 7200-7248]
T
[91 nt withheld, positions 7250-7340]
G
[124 nt withheld, positions 7342-7465]
CAG
Features (pLannotate 1.2.2; 16 found; start..end, strand, type, name):
     24..128     +  promoter       AmpR promoter: bla
    129..989     +  CDS            AmpR: β-lactamase; bla; confers resistance to ampicillin, carbenicillin, and related antibiotics
   1160..1748    +  rep_origin     ori: high-copy-number ColE1/pMB1/pBR322/pUC origin of replication
   1931..2023    +  CDS            lacI (fragment): lac repressor; lacI; The lac repressor binds to the lac operator to inhibit transcription in E. coli. This inhibition can be relieved by adding lactose or isopropyl-β-D-thiogalactopyranoside (IPTG).
   2036..2057    +  protein_bind   CAP binding site: CAP binding activates transcription in the presence of cAMP. E. coli catabolite activator protein
   2072..2102    +  promoter       lac promoter: promoter for the E. coli lac operon
   2110..2126    +  protein_bind   lac operator: The lac repressor binds to the lac operator to inhibit transcription in E. coli. This inhibition can be relieved by adding lactose or isopropyl-β-D-thiogalactopyranoside (IPTG). lac repressor encoded by lacI
   2171..2189    +  promoter       T3 promoter: promoter for bacteriophage T3 RNA polymerase
   2202..2231    +  misc_feature   MCS (fragment): pBluescript multiple cloning site
   2231..2737    +  CDS            mTFP1 (fragment): mTFP1 is a basic (constitutively fluorescent) cyan fluorescent protein published in 2006, derived from Clavularia sp.. It has low acid sensitivity.
   3968..5614    +  CDS            amdS: acetamidase from Aspergillus nidulans; amdS; confers ability to process acetamide for selection in fungal cells
   6256..6762    +  CDS            mTFP1 (fragment): mTFP1 is a basic (constitutively fluorescent) cyan fluorescent protein published in 2006, derived from Clavularia sp.. It has low acid sensitivity.
   6762..6815    +  misc_feature   MCS (fragment): pBluescript multiple cloning site
   6824..6842    -  promoter       T7 promoter: promoter for bacteriophage T7 RNA polymerase
   6850..7005    +  CDS            lacZα (fragment): LacZα fragment of β-galactosidase; lacZ fragment
   7107..7465    -  rep_origin     f1 ori (sequence partly withheld): f1 bacteriophage origin of replication; arrow indicates direction of (+) strand synthesis
