[The description below was written by a language model from this plasmid's Addgene catalogue record and pLannotate feature annotations shown in this document.]
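Description:
pPEE44 is a pBluescript II SK(-)-based cloning plasmid that carries a recyclable "Blaster" marker for genetic manipulation of the fungal pathogen Cryptococcus neoformans. It is maintained in E. coli as a high-copy plasmid through its ColE1/pUC-type origin and is selected with ampicillin via the β-lactamase gene. The usual pBluescript features surround the insert: an f1 origin, lac promoter/operator and lacZα remnants, and T3 and T7 promoters on either side of the multiple cloning site.

The payload, assembled by Gibson cloning into the multiple cloning site, is the amdS2 mTFP1 Blaster cassette. At its centre is the Aspergillus nidulans acetamidase gene (amdS), for which the record lists a TEF1 promoter, although no promoter or terminator is annotated in the gaps around the coding sequence. Acetamidase allows positive selection on acetamide, and the record describes the marker as counterselectable, so the same gene can be selected both for and against. On either side of amdS the feature table shows two mTFP1 annotations of equal length in the same orientation. mTFP1 is a cyan fluorescent protein derived from Clavularia sp. The record also notes a flexible linker at the 5' end, which is not annotated separately.

In a blaster design, direct repeats of this kind allow recombination between them to remove the marker while leaving one repeat copy behind. Here that would presumably leave a linker-mTFP1 sequence at the targeted locus and free the marker for another round of transformation. The feature table labels both mTFP1 copies as fragments, so it cannot confirm that the complete ORF is present in each. The whole cassette can be released with XbaI and EcoRI.
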