Addgene plasmid #139423: pPEE44
Purpose: Recyclable marker for use in Cryptococcus neoformans. Contains the amdS2 counterselectable marker flanked by the mTFP1 ORF and a flexible linker at the 5' end.
Depositing lab: James Fraser. Depositing organization: University of Queensland. Publication: Broadening the spectrum of fluorescent protein tools for use in the encapsulated human fungal pathogen Cryptococcus neoformans. Spencer GWK, Chua SMH, Erpf PE, Wizrah MSI, Dyba TG, Condon ND, Fraser JA. Fungal Genet Biol. 2020 May;138:103365. doi: 10.1016/j.fgb.2020.103365. Epub 2020 Mar 4. PubMed 32145317.
Backbone
  Vector backbone: pBlueScript II SK(-)
  Backbone manufacturer: Stratagene
  Vector type: Yeast Expression
  Selectable markers: Acetamide
Growth in bacteria
  Bacterial resistance: Ampicillin, 100 μg/mL
  Growth temperature: 37°C
  Growth strain: DH5alpha
  Copy number: High Copy
Gene/Insert
  Gene/Insert name: mTFP1 (alt name: Acetamidase (amdS))
  Species: Synthetic, Clavularia sp., Aspergillus nidulans
  Promoter: TEF1
  Cloning method: Gibson Cloning
Terms and licenses: Academic/Nonprofit Terms; Industry Terms: Not Available to Industry
Depositor comments: Contains the amdS2 mTFP1 Blaster marker in the multicloning site of pBluescript II SK-. Importantly, the amdS2 mTFP1 Blaster marker can be excised using restriction enzymes XbaI and EcoRI.
How to cite: pPEE44 was a gift from James Fraser (Addgene plasmid # 139423 ; http://n2t.net/addgene:139423 ; RRID:Addgene_139423)
